>Addgene plasmid #180060 | pDON223 Spike K417N | addgene full sequence | sequence record 352088 | Addgene NGS Result
GAACTGAGATACCTACAGCGTGAGCTATGAGAAAGCGCCACGCTTCCCGAAGGGAGAAAGGCGGACAGGT
ATCCGGTAAGCGGCAGGGTCGGAACAGGAGAGCGCACGAGGGAGCTTCCAGGGGGAAACGCCTGGTATCT
TTATAGTCCTGTCGGGTTTCGCCACCTCTGACTTGAGCGTCGATTTTTGTGATGCTCGTCAGGGGGGCGG
AGCCTATGGAAAAACGCCAGCAACGCGGCCTTTTTACGGTTCCTGGCCTTTTGCTGGCCTTTTGCTCACA
TGTTCTTTCCTGCGTTATCCCCTGATTCTGTGGATAACCGTATTACCGCCTTTGAGTGAGCTGATACCGC
TCGCCGCAGCCGAACGACCGAGCGCAGCGAGTCAGTGAGCGAGGAAGCGGAAGAGCGCCCAATACGCAAA
CCGCCTCTCCCCGCGCGTTGGCCGATTCATTAATGCAGCTGGCACGACAGGTTTCCCGACTGGAAAGCGG
GCAGTGAGCGCAACGCAATTAATACGCGTACCGCTAGCCAGGAAGAGTTTGTAGAAACGCAAAAAGGCCA
TCCGTCAGGATGGCCTTCTGCTTAGTTTGATGCCTGGCAGTTTATGGCGGGCGTCCTGCCCGCCACCCTC
CGGGCCGTTGCTTCACAACGTTCAAATCCGCTCCCGGCGGATTTGTCCTACTCAGGAGAGCGTTCACCGA
CAAACAACAGATAAAACGAAAGGCCCAGTCTTCCGACTGAGCCTTTCGTTTTATTTGATGCCTGGCAGTT
CCCTACTCTCGCGTTAACGCTAGCATGGATGTTTTCCCAGTCACGACGTTGTAAAACGACGGCCAGTCTT
AAGCTCGGGCCCCAAATAATGATTTTATTTTGACTGATAGTGACCTGTTCGTTGCAACAAATTGATGAGC
AATGCTTTTTTATAATGCCAACTTTGTACAAAAAAGTTGGCATGTTCGTGTTCCTGGTGCTGCTGCCACT
GGTGAGCTCCCAGTGCGTGAACCTGACCACCAGAACCCAGCTGCCACCTGCCTACACCAACTCCTTCACC
AGGGGCGTGTACTACCCAGACAAGGTGTTCAGATCCAGCGTGCTGCACTCTACCCAGGACCTGTTCCTGC
CATTCTTCTCTAACGTGACCTGGTTCCACGCCATCCACGTGTCTGGAACCAACGGCACCAAGAGATTCGA
CAACCCAGTGCTGCCATTCAACGACGGCGTGTACTTCGCTTCTACCGAGAAGTCTAACATCATCAGGGGT
TGGATCTTCGGAACCACCCTGGACTCTAAGACCCAGTCTCTGCTGATCGTGAACAACGCTACCAACGTGG
TGATCAAGGTGTGCGAGTTCCAGTTCTGCAACGACCCATTCCTGGGAGTGTACTACCACAAGAACAACAA
GTCTTGGATGGAAAGCGAGTTCAGGGTGTACAGCTCTGCTAACAACTGCACCTTCGAGTACGTGTCTCAG
CCTTTCCTGATGGACCTGGAAGGAAAGCAGGGAAACTTCAAGAACCTGAGAGAGTTCGTGTTCAAGAACA
TCGACGGTTACTTCAAGATATACAGCAAGCACACCCCAATCAACCTGGTGAGGGACCTGCCACAGGGTTT
CTCTGCTCTGGAGCCCCTGGTGGACCTGCCAATCGGCATCAACATCACCAGGTTCCAGACCCTGCTGGCT
CTGCACAGGTCTTACCTGACCCCAGGCGACAGCAGCTCTGGATGGACCGCCGGCGCCGCTGCTTACTACG
TGGGATACCTGCAGCCAAGGACCTTCCTGCTGAAGTACAACGAAAACGGCACCATCACCGACGCCGTGGA
CTGCGCTCTGGACCCACTGTCTGAGACCAAGTGCACCCTGAAGTCTTTCACCGTGGAAAAGGGAATCTAC
CAGACCAGCAACTTCCGCGTGCAGCCCACCGAGTCTATCGTGAGATTCCCAAACATCACCAACCTGTGCC
CATTCGGAGAAGTGTTCAACGCTACCAGGTTCGCCAGCGTGTACGCTTGGAACAGGAAGAGAATCAGCAA
CTGCGTGGCCGACTACTCTGTGCTGTACAACTCTGCCTCCTTCTCCACCTTCAAGTGCTACGGCGTGTCC
CCAACCAAGCTGAACGACCTGTGCTTCACCAACGTGTACGCTGACTCCTTCGTGATCAGAGGAGACGAAG
TGAGACAGATCGCTCCCGGTCAGACCGGAAATATCGCCGACTACAACTACAAGCTGCCAGACGACTTCAC
CGGTTGCGTGATCGCTTGGAACTCTAACAACCTGGACTCTAAGGTGGGAGGCAACTACAACTACCTGTAC
AGGCTGTTCCGCAAGAGCAACCTGAAGCCTTTCGAAAGGGACATCAGCACCGAAATCTACCAGGCTGGAT
CTACCCCATGCAACGGAGTGGAAGGATTCAACTGCTACTTCCCTCTGCAGTCTTACGGATTCCAGCCAAC
CAACGGAGTGGGATACCAGCCATACAGAGTGGTGGTGCTGTCTTTCGAGCTGCTGCACGCTCCTGCTACC
GTGTGCGGACCAAAGAAGTCTACCAACCTGGTGAAGAACAAGTGCGTGAACTTCAACTTCAACGGACTGA
CCGGAACCGGAGTGCTGACCGAATCCAACAAGAAGTTCCTGCCTTTCCAGCAGTTCGGTAGAGACATCGC
CGACACCACCGACGCTGTGAGAGACCCACAGACCCTGGAAATCCTGGACATCACCCCCTGCTCTTTCGGA
GGAGTGAGCGTGATCACCCCAGGAACCAACACCTCCAACCAGGTGGCCGTGCTGTACCAGGACGTGAACT
GCACCGAAGTGCCAGTGGCCATCCACGCTGACCAGCTGACCCCAACCTGGAGAGTGTACAGCACCGGATC
TAACGTGTTCCAGACCCGTGCCGGCTGCCTGATCGGAGCCGAGCACGTGAACAACTCCTACGAATGCGAC
ATCCCAATCGGAGCTGGCATCTGCGCTTCTTACCAGACCCAGACCAACAGCCCAAGAAGGGCCAGATCCG
TGGCCTCTCAGAGCATCATCGCCTACACCATGAGCCTGGGCGCTGAAAACAGCGTGGCTTACAGCAACAA
CTCTATCGCCATCCCAACCAACTTCACCATCTCTGTGACCACCGAAATCCTGCCAGTGAGCATGACCAAG
ACCAGCGTGGACTGCACCATGTACATCTGCGGAGACTCTACCGAATGCTCTAACCTGCTGCTGCAGTACG
GCAGCTTCTGCACCCAGCTGAACCGCGCTCTGACCGGAATCGCTGTGGAGCAGGACAAGAACACCCAGGA
AGTGTTCGCTCAGGTGAAGCAGATATACAAGACCCCACCTATCAAGGACTTCGGAGGATTCAACTTCTCT
CAGATCCTGCCCGACCCATCTAAGCCCTCTAAGAGGTCTTTCATCGAAGACCTGCTGTTCAACAAGGTGA
CCCTGGCCGACGCCGGTTTCATCAAGCAGTACGGTGACTGCCTGGGAGACATCGCCGCTAGAGACCTGAT
CTGCGCCCAGAAGTTCAACGGTCTGACCGTGCTGCCACCACTGCTGACCGACGAGATGATCGCCCAGTAC
ACCTCTGCCCTGCTGGCTGGAACCATCACCTCTGGTTGGACCTTCGGAGCTGGCGCCGCCCTGCAGATCC
CATTCGCTATGCAGATGGCCTACCGTTTCAACGGTATCGGAGTGACCCAGAACGTGCTGTACGAAAACCA
GAAGCTGATCGCTAACCAGTTCAACTCTGCTATCGGAAAGATCCAGGACTCCCTGTCCTCTACCGCTTCT
GCCCTGGGAAAGCTGCAGGACGTGGTGAACCAGAACGCCCAGGCCCTGAACACCCTGGTGAAGCAGCTGT
CTTCTAACTTCGGAGCCATCTCCTCTGTGCTGAACGACATCCTGTCTAGGCTGGACAAGGTGGAAGCCGA
GGTGCAGATCGACAGACTGATCACCGGAAGACTGCAGTCTCTGCAGACCTACGTGACCCAGCAGCTGATC
AGGGCCGCTGAAATCAGAGCTTCTGCCAACCTGGCTGCCACCAAGATGTCCGAATGCGTGCTGGGCCAGT
CTAAGAGGGTGGACTTCTGCGGAAAGGGATACCACCTGATGTCCTTCCCACAGTCTGCTCCACACGGAGT
GGTGTTCCTGCACGTGACCTACGTGCCCGCCCAGGAAAAGAACTTCACCACCGCCCCAGCTATCTGCCAC
GACGGAAAGGCTCACTTCCCCAGGGAGGGAGTGTTCGTGTCTAACGGAACCCACTGGTTCGTGACCCAGA
GGAACTTCTACGAGCCACAGATCATCACCACCGACAACACCTTCGTGTCTGGAAACTGCGACGTGGTGAT
CGGAATCGTGAACAACACCGTGTACGACCCACTGCAGCCAGAACTGGACTCTTTCAAGGAGGAACTGGAC
AAGTACTTCAAGAACCACACCTCTCCAGACGTGGACCTGGGAGACATCTCCGGAATCAACGCCTCTGTGG
TGAACATCCAGAAGGAAATCGACAGACTGAACGAGGTGGCCAAGAACCTGAACGAATCTCTGATCGACCT
GCAGGAACTGGGAAAGTACGAGCAGTACATCAAGTGGCCCTGGTACATCTGGCTGGGTTTCATCGCTGGT
CTGATCGCTATCGTGATGGTGACCATCATGCTGTGCTGCATGACCTCTTGCTGCTCTTGCCTGAAGGGAT
GCTGCTCTTGCGGATCTTGCTGCAAGTTCGACGAGGACGACTCCGAGCCTGTGCTGAAGGGTGTGAAGCT
GCACTACACCTACCCAACTTTCTTGTACAAAGTTGGCATTATAAGAAAGCATTGCTTATCAATTTGTTGC
AACGAACAGGTCACTATCAGTCAAAATAAAATCATTATTTGCCATCCAGCTGATATCCCCTATAGTGAGT
CGTATTACATGGTCATAGCTGTTTCCTGGCAGCTCTGGCCCGTGTCTCAAAATCTCTGATGTTACATTGC
ACAAGATAAAAATATATCATCATGCCTCCTCTAGACCAGCCAGGACAGAAATGCCTCGACTTCGCTGCTA
CCCAAGGTTGCCGGGTGACGCACACCGTGGAAACGGATGAAGGCACGAACCCAGTGGACATAAGCCTGTT
CGGTTCGTAAGCTGTAATGCAAGTAGCGTATGCGCTCACGCAACTGGTCCAGAACCTTGACCGAACGCAG
CGGTGGTAACGGCGCAGTGGCGGTTTTCATGGCTTGTTATGACTGTTTTTTTGGGGTACAGTCTATGCCT
CGGGCATCCAAGCAGCAAGCGCGTTACGCCGTGGGTCGATGTTTGATGTTATGGAGCAGCAACGATGTTA
CGCAGCAGGGCAGTCGCCCTAAAACAAAGTTAAACATTATGAGGGAAGCGGTGATCGCCGAAGTATCGAC
TCAACTATCAGAGGTAGTTGGCGTCATCGAGCGCCATCTCGAACCGACGTTGCTGGCCGTACATTTGTAC
GGCTCCGCAGTGGATGGCGGCCTGAAGCCACACAGTGATATTGATTTGCTGGTTACGGTGACCGTAAGGC
TTGATGAAACAACGCGGCGAGCTTTGATCAACGACCTTTTGGAAACTTCGGCTTCCCCTGGAGAGAGCGA
GATTCTCCGCGCTGTAGAAGTCACCATTGTTGTGCACGACGACATCATTCCGTGGCGTTATCCAGCTAAG
CGCGAACTGCAATTTGGAGAATGGCAGCGCAATGACATTCTTGCAGGTATCTTCGAGCCAGCCACGATCG
ACATTGATCTGGCTATCTTGCTGACAAAAGCAAGAGAACATAGCGTTGCCTTGGTAGGTCCAGCGGCGGA
GGAACTCTTTGATCCGGTTCCTGAACAGGATCTATTTGAGGCGCTAAATGAAACCTTAACGCTATGGAAC
TCGCCGCCCGACTGGGCTGGCGATGAGCGAAATGTAGTGCTTACGTTGTCCCGCATTTGGTACAGCGCAG
TAACCGGCAAAATCGCGCCGAAGGATGTCGCTGCCGACTGGGCAATGGAGCGCCTGCCGGCCCAGTATCA
GCCCGTCATACTTGAAGCTAGACAGGCTTATCTTGGACAAGAAGAAGATCGCTTGGCCTCGCGCGCAGAT
CAGTTGGAAGAATTTGTCCACTACGTGAAAGGCGAGATCACCAAGGTAGTCGGCAAATAACCCTCGAGCC
ACCCATGACCAAAATCCCTTAACGTGAGTTACGCGTCGTTCCACTGAGCGTCAGACCCCGTAGAAAAGAT
CAAAGGATCTTCTTGAGATCCTTTTTTTCTGCGCGTAATCTGCTGCTTGCAAACAAAAAAACCACCGCTA
CCAGCGGTGGTTTGTTTGCCGGATCAAGAGCTACCAACTCTTTTTCCGAAGGTAACTGGCTTCAGCAGAG
CGCAGATACCAAATACTGTTCTTCTAGTGTAGCCGTAGTTAGGCCACCACTTCAAGAACTCTGTAGCACC
GCCTACATACCTCGCTCTGCTAATCCTGTTACCAGTGGCTGCTGCCAGTGGCGATAAGTCGTGTCTTACC
GGGTTGGACTCAAGACGATAGTTACCGGATAAGGCGCAGCGGTCGGGCTGAACGGGGGGTTCGTGCACAC
AGCCCAGCTTGGAGCGAACGACCTACACC
Features (pLannotate 1.2.2; 12 found; start..end, strand, type, name):
    405..497     +  CDS            lacI (fragment): lac repressor; lacI; The lac repressor binds to the lac operator to inhibit transcription in E. coli. This inhibition can be relieved by adding lactose or isopropyl-β-D-thiogalactopyranoside (IPTG).
    552..579     -  terminator     rrnB T2 terminator: transcription terminator T2 from the E. coli rrnB gene
    711..754     +  terminator     rrnB T1 terminator: Escherichia coli rrnB; transcription terminator T1 from the E. coli rrnB gene
    801..837     -  CDS            lacZα (fragment): LacZα fragment of β-galactosidase; lacZ fragment
    854..949     +  protein_bind   attL3: mutant version of attL; recombination site for the Gateway® LR reaction LR Clonase™
    952..4770    +  CDS            S: SPIKE_SARS2 - Experimental evidence at protein level: Swiss-Prot protein existence level 1. [Spike glycoprotein]: May down-regulate host tetherin (BST2) by lysosomal degradation, thereby counteracting its antiviral activity. From Severe acute respiratory syndrome coronavirus 2 (2019-nCoV) (SARS-CoV-2).
   4772..4871    -  protein_bind   attL2: mutant version of attL; recombination site for the Gateway® LR reaction LR Clonase™
   4889..4907    -  promoter       T7 promoter: promoter for bacteriophage T7 RNA polymerase
   5097..5120    +  promoter       Pc promoter (fragment): intI1 (promoter lies within the coding sequence); class 1 integron promoter
   5296..5352    +  CDS            GmR (fragment): gentamycin acetyltransferase; aacC1; confers resistance to gentamycin
   5359..6150    +  CDS            SmR: aminoglycoside adenylyltransferase (Murphy, 1985); aadA; confers resistance to spectinomycin and streptomycin
   6243..222     +  rep_origin     ori (across the origin): high-copy-number ColE1/pMB1/pBR322/pUC origin of replication
