[The description below was written by a language model from this plasmid's Addgene catalogue record and pLannotate feature annotations shown in this document.]
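Description:
pDON223 Spike K417N is a Gateway entry clone in the pDON223 (pDONR223-type) backbone that carries the SARS-CoV-2 spike glycoprotein coding sequence with the K417N substitution. It is about 6.6 kb and is propagated in E. coli from a high-copy ColE1/pUC-type origin. Selection is with spectinomycin, conferred by the aadA (SmR) aminoglycoside adenylyltransferase gene. That gene sits downstream of a class 1 integron Pc promoter fragment and a short remnant of a gentamicin resistance gene. Upstream of the cloning site are the rrnB T1 and T2 terminators, which insulate the insert from read-through transcription. Small lacI and lacZα fragments and a T7 promoter next to the downstream att site are backbone remnants.

The spike open reading frame of roughly 3.8 kb is flanked by two attL recombination sites, annotated as attL3 and attL2. These sites let LR Clonase move the insert into attR-containing destination vectors. The catalogue lists the vector type as mammalian expression, but the feature table shows no mammalian promoter, polyadenylation signal or eukaryotic selection marker, so expression in mammalian cells would require shuttling the ORF into a destination plasmid. The catalogue also records a C-terminal MAC-tag, yet no tag is annotated and the spike CDS runs almost directly into the attL site. The tag may therefore be supplied by the destination vector after recombination, though the record does not confirm this. The stated purpose is simply a SARS-CoV-2 protein mutant, and the associated work concerns mapping virus–host protein interactions for antiviral drug discovery.
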