Addgene plasmid #180060: pDON223 Spike K417N
Purpose: Sars-CoV-2 protein mutation
Depositing lab: Markku Varjosalo. Depositing organization: University of Helsinki, Institute of Biotechnology. Publication: SARS-CoV-2-host proteome interactions for antiviral drug discovery. Liu X, Huuskonen S, Laitinen T, Redchuk T, Bogacheva M, Salokas K, Pohner I, Ohman T, Tonduru AK, Hassinen A, Gawriyski L, Keskitalo S, Vartiainen MK, Pietiainen V, Poso A, Varjosalo M. Mol Syst Biol. 2021 Nov;17(11):e10396. doi: 10.15252/msb.202110396. PubMed 34709727.
Backbone
  Vector backbone: pDON223
  Vector type: Mammalian Expression
Growth in bacteria
  Bacterial resistance: Spectinomycin, 50 μg/mL
  Growth temperature: 37°C
  Growth strain: DH5alpha
  Copy number: High Copy
Gene/Insert
  Gene/Insert name: SARS-CoV-2 Spike K417N
  Species: SARS-CoV-2
  Mutation: Spike K417N
  Entrez Gene: S (a.k.a. GU280_gp02, spike glycoprotein)
  Tag / fusion protein: MAC-tag (C terminal on insert)
  Cloning method: Gateway Cloning
Terms and licenses: Academic/Nonprofit Terms; Industry Terms
How to cite: pDON223 Spike K417N was a gift from Markku Varjosalo (Addgene plasmid # 180060 ; http://n2t.net/addgene:180060 ; RRID:Addgene_180060)
